>Addgene plasmid #226759 | p34.pA.NGFR.mCMV.hPGK.mSrtA(Ge)TM.WPRE[sequenced] | addgene full sequence | sequence record 453324 | Addgene NGS Result
AAATTTCACAAATAAAGCATTTTTTTCACTGCATTCTAGTTGTGGTTTGTCCAAACTCATCAATGTATCT
TATCATGTCTGGCTCTAGCTATCCCGCCCCTAACTCCGCCCATCCCGCCCCTAACTCCGCCCAGTTCCGC
CCATTCTCCGCCCCATGGCTGACTAATTTTTTTTATTTATGCAGAGGCCGAGGCCGCCTCGGCCTCTGAG
CTATTCCAGAAGTAGTGAGGAGGCTTTTTTGGAGGCCTAGGGACGTACCCAATTCGCCCTATAGTGAGTC
GTATTACGCGCGCTCACTGGCCGTCGTTTTACAACGTCGTGACTGGGAAAACCCTGGCGTTACCCAACTT
AATCGCCTTGCAGCACATCCCCCTTTCGCCAGCTGGCGTAATAGCGAAGAGGCCCGCACCGATCGCCCTT
CCCAACAGTTGCGCAGCCTGAATGGCGAATGGG
[124 nt withheld, positions 454-577]
C
[91 nt withheld, positions 579-669]
A
[49 nt withheld, positions 671-719]
CCTTTGACGTTGGAGTCCACGTTCTTT
[37 nt withheld, positions 747-783]
ACCCTATCTCGGTCTATTCTTTTGATTTATAAGGGATTTTGCCGATTTCGGCCTATTGGTTAAAAAATGA
GCTGATTTAACAAAAATTTAACGCGAATTTTAACAAAATATTAACGCTTACAATTTAGGTGGCACTTTTC
GGGGAAATGTGCGCGGAACCCCTATTTGTTTATTTTTCTAAATACATTCAAATATGTATCCGCTCATGAG
ACAATAACCCTGATAAATGCTTCAATAATATTGAAAAAGGAAGAGTATGAGTATTCAACATTTCCGTGTC
GCCCTTATTCCCTTTTTTGCGGCATTTTGCCTTCCTGTTTTTGCTCACCCAGAAACGCTGGTGAAAGTAA
AAGATGCTGAAGATCAGTTGGGTGCACGAGTGGGTTACATCGAACTGGATCTCAACAGCGGTAAGATCCT
TGAGAGTTTTCGCCCCGAAGAACGTTTTCCAATGATGAGCACTTTTAAAGTTCTGCTATGTGGCGCGGTA
TTATCCCGTATTGACGCCGGGCAAGAGCAACTCGGTCGCCGCATACACTATTCTCAGAATGACTTGGTTG
AGTACTCACCAGTCACAGAAAAGCATCTTACGGATGGCATGACAGTAAGAGAATTATGCAGTGCTGCCAT
AACCATGAGTGATAACACTGCGGCCAACTTACTTCTGACAACGATCGGAGGACCGAAGGAGCTAACCGCT
TTTTTGCACAACATGGGGGATCATGTAACTCGCCTTGATCGTTGGGAACCGGAGCTGAATGAAGCCATAC
CAAACGACGAGCGTGACACCACGATGCCTGTAGCAATGGCAACAACGTTGCGCAAACTATTAACTGGCGA
ACTACTTACTCTAGCTTCCCGGCAACAATTAATAGACTGGATGGAGGCGGATAAAGTTGCAGGACCACTT
CTGCGCTCGGCCCTTCCGGCTGGCTGGTTTATTGCTGATAAATCTGGAGCCGGTGAGCGTGGGTCTCGCG
GTATCATTGCAGCACTGGGGCCAGATGGTAAGCCCTCCCGTATCGTAGTTATCTACACGACGGGGAGTCA
GGCAACTATGGATGAACGAAATAGACAGATCGCTGAGATAGGTGCCTCACTGATTAAGCATTGGTAACTG
TCAGACCAAGTTTACTCATATATACTTTAGATTGATTTAAAACTTCATTTTTAATTTAAAAGGATCTAGG
TGAAGATCCTTTTTGATAATCTCATGACCAAAATCCCTTAACGTGAGTTTTCGTTCCACTGAGCGTCAGA
CCCCGTAGAAAAGATCAAAGGATCTTCTTGAGATCCTTTTTTTCTGCGCGTAATCTGCTGCTTGCAAACA
AAAAAACCACCGCTACCAGCGGTGGTTTGTTTGCCGGATCAAGAGCTACCAACTCTTTTTCCGAAGGTAA
CTGGCTTCAGCAGAGCGCAGATACCAAATACTGTTCTTCTAGTGTAGCCGTAGTTAGGCCACCACTTCAA
GAACTCTGTAGCACCGCCTACATACCTCGCTCTGCTAATCCTGTTACCAGTGGCTGCTGCCAGTGGCGAT
AAGTCGTGTCTTACCGGGTTGGACTCAAGACGATAGTTACCGGATAAGGCGCAGCGGTCGGGCTGAACGG
GGGGTTCGTGCACACAGCCCAGCTTGGAGCGAACGACCTACACCGAACTGAGATACCTACAGCGTGAGCT
ATGAGAAAGCGCCACGCTTCCCGAAGGGAGAAAGGCGGACAGGTATCCGGTAAGCGGCAGGGTCGGAACA
GGAGAGCGCACGAGGGAGCTTCCAGGGGGAAACGCCTGGTATCTTTATAGTCCTGTCGGGTTTCGCCACC
TCTGACTTGAGCGTCGATTTTTGTGATGCTCGTCAGGGGGGCGGAGCCTATGGAAAAACGCCAGCAACGC
GGCCTTTTTACGGTTCCTGGCCTTTTGCTGGCCTTTTGCTCACATGTTCTTTCCTGCGTTATCCCCTGAT
TCTGTGGATAACCGTATTACCGCCTTTGAGTGAGCTGATACCGCTCGCCGCAGCCGAACGACCGAGCGCA
GCGAGTCAGTGAGCGAGGAAGCGGAAGAGCGCCCAATACGCAAACCGCCTCTCCCCGCGCGTTGGCCGAT
TCATTAATGCAGCTGGCACGACAGGTTTCCCGACTGGAAAGCGGGCAGTGAGCGCAACGCAATTAATGTG
AGTTAGCTCACTCATTAGGCACCCCAGGCTTTACACTTTATGCTTCCGGCTCGTATGTTGTGTGGAATTG
TGAGCGGATAACAATTTCACACAGGAAACAGCTATGACCATGATTACGCCAAGCGCGCAATTAACCCTCA
CTAAAGGGAACAAAAGCTGGAGCTGCAAGCTTGGCCATTGCATACGTTGTATCCATATCATAATATGTAC
ATTTATATTGGCTCATGTCCAACATTACCGCCATGTTGACATTGATTATTGACTAGTTATTAATAGTAAT
CAATTACGGGGTCATTAGTTCATAGCCCATATATGGAGTTCCGCGTTACATAACTTACGGTAAATGGCCC
GCCTGGCTGACCGCCCAACGACCCCCGCCCATTGACGTCAATAATGACGTATGTTCCCATAGTAACGCCA
ATAGGGACTTTCCATTGACGTCAATGGGTGGAGTATTTACGGTAAACTGCCCACTTGGCAGTACATCAAG
TGTATCATATGCCAAGTACGCCCCCTATTGACGTCAATGACGGTAAATGGCCCGCCTGGCATTATGCCCA
GTACATGACCTTATGGGACTTTCCTACTTGGCAGTACATCTACGTATTAGTCATCGCTATTACCATGGTG
ATGCGGTTTTGGCAGTACATCAATGGGCGTGGATAGCGGTTTGACTCACGGGGATTTCCAAGTCTCCACC
CCATTGACGTCAATGGGAGTTTGTTTTGGCACCAAAATCAACGGGACTTTCCAAAATGTCGTAACAACTC
CGCCCCATTGACGCAAATGGGCGGTAGGCGTGTACGGTGGGAGGTCTATATAAGCAGAGCTCGTTTAGTG
AACCGGGGTCTCTCTGGTTAGACCAGATCTGAGCCTGGGAGCTCTCTGGCTAACTAGGGAACCCACTGCT
TAAGCCTCAATAAAGCTTGCCTTGAGTGCTTCAAGTAGTGTGTGCCCGTCTGTTGTGTGACTCTGGTAAC
TAGAGATCCCTCAGACCCTTTTAGTCAGTGTGGAAAATCTCTAGCAGTGGCGCCCGAACAGGGACTTGAA
AGCGAAAGGGAAACCAGAGGAGCTCTCTCGACGCAGGACTCGGCTTGCTGAAGCGCGCACGGCAAGAGGC
GAGGGGCGGCGACTGGTGAGTACGCCAAAAATTTTGACTAGCGGAGGCTAGAAGGAGAGAGATGGGTGCG
AGAGCGTCAGTATTAAGCGGGGGAGAATTAGATCGCGATGGGAAAAAATTCGGTTAAGGCCAGGGGGAAA
GAAAAAATATAAATTAAAACATATAGTATGGGCAAGCAGGGAGCTAGAACGATTCGCAGTTAATCCTGGC
CTGTTAGAAACATCAGAAGGCTGTAGACAAATACTGGGACAGCTACAACCATCCCTTCAGACAGGATCAG
AAGAACTTAGATCATTATATAATACAGTAGCAACCCTCTATTGTGTGCATCAAAGGATAGAGATAAAAGA
CACCAAGGAAGCTTTAGACAAGATAGAGGAAGAGCAAAACAAAAGTAAGACCACCGCACAGCAAGCGGCC
GCTGATCTTCAGACCTGGAGGAGGAGATATGAGGGACAATTGGAGAAGTGAATTATATAAATATAAAGTA
GTAAAAATTGAACCATTAGGAGTAGCACCCACCAAGGCAAAGAGAAGAGTGGTGCAGAGAGAAAAAAGAG
CAGTGGGAATAGGAGCTTTGTTCCTTGGGTTCTTGGGAGCAGCAGGAAGCACTATGGGCGCAGCGTCAAT
GACGCTGACGGTACAGGCCAGACAATTATTGTCTGGTATAGTGCAGCAGCAGAACAATTTGCTGAGGGCT
ATTGAGGCGCAACAGCATCTGTTGCAACTCACAGTCTGGGGCATCAAGCAGCTCCAGGCAAGAATCCTGG
CTGTGGAAAGATACCTAAAGGATCAACAGCTCCTGGGGATTTGGGGTTGCTCTGGAAAACTCATTTGCAC
CACTGCTGTGCCTTGGAATGCTAGTTGGAGTAATAAATCTCTGGAACAGATTTGGAATCACACGACCTGG
ATGGAGTGGGACAGAGAAATTAACAATTACACAAGCTTAATACACTCCTTAATTGAAGAATCGCAAAACC
AGCAAGAAAAGAATGAACAAGAATTATTGGAATTAGATAAATGGGCAAGTTTGTGGAATTGGTTTAACAT
AACAAATTGGCTGTGGTATATAAAATTATTCATAATGATAGTAGGAGGCTTGGTAGGTTTAAGAATAGTT
TTTGCTGTACTTTCTATAGTGAATAGAGTTAGGCAGGGATATTCACCATTATCGTTTCAGACCCACCTCC
CAACCCCGAGGGGACCCGACAGGCCCGAAGGAATAGAAGAAGAAGGTGGAGAGAGAGACAGAGACAGATC
CATTCGATTAGTGAACGGATCTCGACGGTATCGGTTAACTTTTAAAAGAAAAGGGGGGATTGGGGGGTAC
AGTGCAGGGGAAAGAATAGTAGACATAATAGCAACAGACATACAAACTAAAGAATTACAAAAACAAATTA
CAAAAATTCAAAATTTTATCGATCACGAGACTAGCCTCGAGAGATCTGATCATAATCAGCCATACCACAT
TTGTAGAGGTTTTACTTGCTTTAAAAAACCTCCCACACCTCCCCCTGAACCTGAAACATAAAATGAATGC
AATTGTTGTTGTTAACTTGTTTATTGCAGCTTATAATGGTTACAAATAAGGCAATAGCATCACAAATTTC
ACAAATAAGGCATTTTTTTCACTGCATTCTAGTTTTGGTTTGTCCAAACTCATCAATGTATCTTATCATG
TCTGGATCTCAAATCCCTCGGAAGCTGCGCCTGTCATCGAATTCCTGCAGCCCGGTGCATGACTAAGCTA
GCTCAGTTAGCCTCCCCCATCTCCCCTAGAGGATCCCCCTGTTCCACCTCTTGAAGGCTATGTAGGCCAC
AAGGCCCACAACCACAGCAGCCAGGATGGAGCAATAGACAGGGATGAGGTTGTCGGTGGTGCCTCGGGTC
ACCACGGGCTGGGAGCTGCCCATCACTGTGGTCACCACACCTGCCACCGTGCTGGCTATGAGGTCTTGTT
CTGGAGGTGCCTCAGGCTCCTGGGTGCTGGGGGCTGTGCTGTCCGAGCCCTCTGGGGGTGTGGACCGTGT
AATCCAACGGCCAGGGATCTCCTCGCACTCGGCGTCGGCCCAGCGTGTGCACTCGCGGAGCTGGCGCTCG
GTGTCCTCGCACACGGTGCAGGGCAGGCACGGGTCCACGTGGTTGGCCTCGTCGGAATACGTGCCGTCGG
GGCACTCCTCGCACACGGTGTTCTGCTTGTCCTGGCAGGAGAACACGAGGCCCGAGCCCGCCTCGCACAC
GCGGCACGCCTCGCAGCGCCCAGTCGTCTCATCCTGGTAGTAGCCGTAGGCGCAGCGGCACACGGCGTCG
TCGGCCTCCACGCACGGCGCCGACATGCTCTGGAGCCCCACGCACTCGGTGCACGGCTTGCACGGCTCGG
TCGCGCTCACCACGTCGGAGAACGTCACGCTGTCCAGGCAGGGCTCACACACGGTCTGGTTGGCTCCACA
AGGCTGGGCCACACCCTCGCCCAGGTTGCAGGCTTTGCAGCACTCACCGCTGTGTGTGTACAGGCCTGTG
GGGCATGCCTCCTTGGCACCTCCAAGGGACACCCCCAGAAGCAGCAACAGCAGCAGGCGCGGCCCGTCCA
TGGCGCGGCCGGTGGCACCTGCCCCCATCGCCCGCCTCCCGCGGCAGCGCTCGACTTCCAGCTCGGTCCG
CTTTGCGGACTGATGGGGCTGCGCTGCGCTGCGCTCCAGCGCCCCCCCTGCCCGCCGGAGCTGGCCGCGG
CCCGAATTCCGCGGAGGCTGGATCGGTCCCGGTGTCTTCTATGGAGGTCAAAACAGCGTGGATGGCGTCT
CCAGGCGATCTGACGGTTCACTAAACGAGCTCTGCTTATATAGGCCTCCCACCGTACACGCCTACCCTCG
AGAAGCTTGATATCGAATTCCACGGGGTTGGGGTTGCGCCTTTTCCAAGGCAGCCCTGGGTTTGCGCAGG
GACGCGGCTGCTCTGGGCGTGGTTCCGGGAAACGCAGCGGCGCCGACCCTGGGTCTCGCACATTCTTCAC
GTCCGTTCGCAGCGTCACCCGGATCTTCGCCGCTACCCTTGTGGGCCCCCCGGCGACGCTTCCTGCTCCG
CCCCTAAGTCGGGAAGGTTCCTTGCGGTTCGCGGCGTGCCGGACGTGACAAACGGAAGCCGCACGTCTCA
CTAGTACCCTCGCAGACGGACAGCGCCAGGGAGCAATGGCAGCGCGCCGACCGCGATGGGCTGTGGCCAA
TAGCGGCTGCTCAGCAGGGCGCGCCGAGAGCAGCGGCCGGGAAGGGGCGGTGCGGGAGGCGGGGTGTGGG
GCGGTAGTGTGGGCCCTGTTCCTGCCCGCGCGGTGTTCCGCATTCTGCAAGCCTCCGGAGCGCACGTCGG
CAGTCGGCTCCCTCGTTGACCGAATCACCGACCTCTCTCCCCAGGGGGATCCACCGGTCGCCACCATGGA
GACTGACACATTGCTTCTGTGGGTCCTCCTTCTTTGGGTTCCAGGAAGCACTGGCGACGACTATAAGGAC
GATGATGACAAGGGCAGTGGTTTGGAGCAGGCAAAACCTCAAATTCCAAAAGATAAGTCAAAAGTCGCTG
GATATATTGAGATTCCCGACGCCGACATTAAGGAACCCGTTTACCCTGGTCCTGCCACTAGAGAACAGCT
GAACCGGGGGGTATCCTTTGCCAAGGAAAACCAGTCCTTGGATGACCAGAATATATCAATTGCAGGCCAC
ACCTTTATAGGCCGACCCAACTACCAATTTACAAACCTGAAAGCTGCAAAGAAGGGCAGCATGGTTTACT
TTAAGGTTGGTAACGAGACTCGCAAGTATAAGATGACCAGTATTAGGAATGTGAAGCCCACAGCCGTTGG
AGTCCTCGATGAACAGAAAGGTAAGGATAAACAGCTTACCTTGATCACCTGTGACGACCTGAATCGGGAG
ACCGGGGTGTGGGAAACCAGAAAGATCCTTGTCGCTACTGAGGTCAAGGGGAGCACCAGTGGGTCCGGTA
AGCCAGGTAGCGGTGAAGGCTCTACAAAAGGCAATGCAGTGGGACAAGATACACAGGAAGTAATAGTCGT
CCCCCACTCTTTGCCATTTAAAGTTGTAGTAATCTCTGCAATCCTGGCACTGGTCGTACTCACTATAATC
TCCCTGATCATCCTTATTATGCTTTGGCAAAAAAAGCCACGATAGGTCGACAATCAACCTCTGGATTACA
AAATTTGTGAAAGATTGACTGGTATTCTTAACTATGTTGCTCCTTTTACGCTATGTGGATACGCTGCTTT
AATGCCTTTGTATCATGCTATTGCTTCCCGTATGGCTTTCATTTTCTCCTCCTTGTATAAATCCTGGTTG
CTGTCTCTTTATGAGGAGTTGTGGCCCGTTGTCAGGCAACGTGGCGTGGTGTGCACTGTGTTTGCTGACG
CAACCCCCACTGGTTGGGGCATTGCCACCACCTGTCAGCTCCTTTCCGGGACTTTCGCTTTCCCCCTCCC
TATTGCCACGGCGGAACTCATCGCCGCCTGCCTTGCCCGCTGCTGGACAGGGGCTCGGCTGTTGGGCACT
GACAATTCCGTGGTGTTGTCGGGGAAGCTGACGTCCTTTCCATGGCTGCTCGCCTGTGTTGCCACCTGGA
TTCTGCGCGGGACGTCCTTCTGCTACGTCCCTTCGGCCCTCAATCCAGCGGACCTTCCTTCCCGCGGCCT
GCTGCCGGCTCTAGAGCCTCTTCCGCGTCTTCGCCTTCCCGGGTCGAGCTCGGTACCTTTAAGACCAATG
ACTTACAAGGCAGCTGTAGATCTTAGCCACTTTTTAAAAGAAAAGGGGGGACTGGAAGGGCTAATTCACT
CCCAACGAAGACAAGATCTGCTTTTTGCTTGTACTGGGTCTCTCTGGTTAGACCAGATCTGAGCCTGGGA
GCTCTCTGGCTAACTAGGGAACCCACTGCTTAAGCCTCAATAAAGCTTGCCTTGAGTGCTTCAAGTAGTG
TGTGCCCGTCTGTTGTGTGACTCTGGTAACTAGAGATCCCTCAGACCCTTTTAGTCAGTGTGGAAAATCT
CTAGCAGTAGTAGTTCATGTCATCTTATTATTCAGTATTTATAACTTGCAAAGAAATGAATATCAGAGAG
TGAGAGGAACTTGTTTATTGCAGCTTATAATGGTTACAAATAAAGCAATAGCATCAC
Features (pLannotate 1.2.2; 34 found; start..end, strand, type, name):
    112..247     +  rep_origin     SV40 ori: SV40 origin of replication
    268..286     -  promoter       T7 promoter: promoter for bacteriophage T7 RNA polymerase
    294..449     +  CDS            lacZα (fragment): LacZα fragment of β-galactosidase; lacZ fragment
    454..882     +  rep_origin     f1 ori (sequence partly withheld): f1 bacteriophage origin of replication; arrow indicates direction of (+) strand synthesis
    935..1039    +  promoter       AmpR promoter: bla
   1040..1900    +  CDS            AmpR: β-lactamase; bla; confers resistance to ampicillin, carbenicillin, and related antibiotics
   2071..2659    +  rep_origin     ori: high-copy-number ColE1/pMB1/pBR322/pUC origin of replication
   2842..2934    +  CDS            lacI (fragment): lac repressor; lacI; The lac repressor binds to the lac operator to inhibit transcription in E. coli. This inhibition can be relieved by adding lactose or isopropyl-β-D-thiogalactopyranoside (IPTG).
   2947..2968    +  protein_bind   CAP binding site: CAP binding activates transcription in the presence of cAMP. E. coli catabolite activator protein
   2983..3013    +  promoter       lac promoter: promoter for the E. coli lac operon
   3021..3037    +  protein_bind   lac operator: The lac repressor binds to the lac operator to inhibit transcription in E. coli. This inhibition can be relieved by adding lactose or isopropyl-β-D-thiogalactopyranoside (IPTG). lac repressor encoded by lacI
   3082..3100    +  promoter       T3 promoter: promoter for bacteriophage T3 RNA polymerase
   3201..3580    +  enhancer       CMV enhancer: human cytomegalovirus immediate early enhancer
   3581..3784    +  promoter       CMV promoter: human cytomegalovirus (CMV) immediate early promoter
   3799..3979    +  LTR            5' LTR (truncated): truncated 5' long terminal repeat (LTR) from HIV-1
   4026..4151    +  misc_feature   HIV-1 Ψ: packaging signal of human immunodeficiency virus type 1
   4135..4498    +  CDS            HIV-1 gag (fragment): gag protein from human immunodeficiency virus 1; gag
   4644..4877    +  misc_feature   RRE: The Rev response element (RRE) of HIV-1 allows for Rev-dependent mRNA export from the nucleus to the cytoplasm.
   5254..5354    +  CDS            Rev (fragment): human immunodeficiency virus 1 (HIV-1) Rev protein; rev; enhances nuclear export of unspliced and incompletely spliced viral mRNAs
   5373..5490    +  misc_feature   cPPT/CTS: central polypurine tract and central termination sequence of HIV-1
   5520..5604    +  CDS            large T antigen (fragment): large T antigen from SV40 (simian virus 40)
   5627..5761    +  polyA_signal   SV40 poly(A) signal: SV40 polyadenylation signal
   5789..5808    -  misc_feature   MCS (fragment): pBluescript multiple cloning site
   5864..6691    -  CDS            NGFR (fragment): TNR16_HUMAN - Also known as TNFRSF16. Experimental evidence at protein level: Swiss-Prot protein existence level 1. Low affinity receptor which can bind to NGF, BDNF, NTF3, and NTF4. Forms a heterodimeric receptor with SORCS2 that binds the precursor forms of NGF, BDNF and NTF3 with high affinity, and has much lower affinity for mature NGF and BDNF (PubMed:24908487). Plays an important role in differentiation and survival of specific neuronal populations during development (By similarity). Can mediate cell survival as well as cell death of neural cells. Plays a role in the inactivation of RHOA
   6901..6939    -  promoter       minimal CMV promoter: human cytomegalovirus (CMV) immediate early promoter
   6941..6964    -  misc_feature   MCS (fragment): pBluescript multiple cloning site
   6967..7477    +  promoter       hPGK promoter: human phosphoglycerate kinase 1 promoter
   7499..7561    +  CDS            KV3A6_MOUSE (fragment): Experimental evidence at protein level: Swiss-Prot protein existence level 1. From Mus musculus (Mouse).
   7559..8041    +  CDS            srtA (fragment): SRTA_STAA8 - Experimental evidence at protein level: Swiss-Prot protein existence level 1. Transpeptidase that anchors surface proteins to the cell wall (PubMed:10427003, PubMed:10446208, PubMed:10535938, PubMed:11714722, PubMed:14769030, PubMed:15247224). Recognizes and modifies its substrate by proteolytic cleavage of a C-terminal sorting signal. Following cleavage, a covalent intermediate is formed via a thioester bond between the sortase and its substrate, which is then transferred and covalently attached to the cell wall (PubMed:10446208, PubMed:10535938, PubMed:11714722, PubMed:14769030,
   8096..8245    +  CDS            PDGFRB (fragment): PGFRB_HUMAN - Also known as PDGFR, PDGFR1. Experimental evidence at protein level: Swiss-Prot protein existence level 1. Tyrosine-protein kinase that acts as cell-surface receptor for homodimeric PDGFB and PDGFD and for heterodimers formed by PDGFA and PDGFB, and plays an essential role in the regulation of embryonic development, cell proliferation, survival, differentiation, chemotaxis and migration. Plays an essential role in blood vessel development by promoting proliferation, migration and recruitment of pericytes and smooth muscle cells to endothelial cells. Plays a role in the migration
   8255..8801    +  misc_feature   WPRE (fragment): woodchuck hepatitis virus posttranscriptional regulatory element
   8816..8884    +  CDS            nef (fragment): NEF_HV1Z2 - Experimental evidence at protein level: Swiss-Prot protein existence level 1. Extracellular Nef protein targets CD4(+) T-lymphocytes for apoptosis by interacting with CXCR4 surface receptors. From Human immunodeficiency virus type 1 group M subtype D (isolate Z2/CDC-Z34) (HIV-1).
   8886..9119    +  LTR            3' LTR (ΔU3): self-inactivating 3' long terminal repeat (LTR) from HIV-1
   9191..72      +  polyA_signal   SV40 poly(A) signal (across the origin): SV40 polyadenylation signal
