[The description below was written by a language model from this plasmid's Addgene catalogue record and pLannotate feature annotations shown in this document.]
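Description:
p34.pA.NGFR.mCMV.hPGK.mSrtA(Ge)TM.WPRE is a 9,240 nt plasmid catalogued as a mammalian expression vector on the depositing lab's p36 backbone. Its feature table shows the layout of a third-generation, self-inactivating HIV-1 lentiviral transfer vector. A CMV enhancer/promoter replaces the U3 region upstream of a truncated 5' LTR and drives the genomic RNA. It is followed by the Ψ packaging signal with a partial gag sequence, the RRE for Rev-dependent nuclear export, the cPPT/CTS, and a ΔU3 3' LTR with a downstream SV40 poly(A) signal. In bacteria the plasmid is maintained by a high-copy ColE1/pUC origin and selected with ampicillin (AmpR). It also carries an f1 ori, an SV40 ori, and pBluescript-derived lac, T3 and T7 remnants.

The payload is a bidirectional expression cassette. In the forward direction, the human PGK promoter drives a fusion made of a mouse immunoglobulin kappa-derived leader, a sortase A fragment and a PDGFRB fragment, followed by a WPRE that enhances transcript expression. The arrangement and the "TM" in the name suggest that the leader sends the enzyme into the secretory pathway and the PDGFRB segment anchors it in the membrane, displaying it on the cell surface. The feature table matches the enzyme to Staphylococcus aureus sortase A, whereas the catalogue's gene link points to a different srtA entry. The record does not define the "Ge" designation. In the antisense direction, a minimal CMV promoter abutting hPGK drives an NGFR fragment, and an SV40 poly(A) signal lies just beyond its end, matching the "pA.NGFR" order in the name. This NGFR fragment presumably serves as a surface marker for identifying transduced cells. The associated publication concerns cell surface labeling by engineered extracellular vesicles, consistent with use of membrane-tethered sortase for transpeptidase-mediated surface labeling.
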