Addgene plasmid #226759: p34.pA.NGFR.mCMV.hPGK.mSrtA(Ge)TM.WPRE[sequenced]
Purpose: sortase A (GE) - TM in p36
Depositing lab: Ferdinando Pucci. Publication: Cell Surface Labeling by Engineered Extracellular Vesicles. Hamilton N, Claudio NM, Armstrong RJ, Pucci F. Adv Biosyst. 2020 Dec;4(12):e2000007. doi: 10.1002/adbi.202000007. Epub 2020 May 10. PubMed 32390342.
Backbone
  Vector backbone: p36
  Backbone manufacturer: pucci lab
  Vector type: Mammalian Expression
Growth in bacteria
  Bacterial resistance: Ampicillin, 100 μg/mL
  Growth temperature: 37°C
  Growth strain: NEB Stable
  Copy number: Unknown
Gene/Insert
  Gene/Insert name: sortase A
  Entrez Gene: srtA (a.k.a. MGAS1882_0870)
Terms and licenses: Academic/Nonprofit Terms; Industry Terms: Not Available to Industry
How to cite: p34.pA.NGFR.mCMV.hPGK.mSrtA(Ge)TM.WPRE[sequenced] was a gift from Ferdinando Pucci (Addgene plasmid # 226759 ; http://n2t.net/addgene:226759 ; RRID:Addgene_226759)
